>Addgene plasmid #179337 | pMC0x_gRNA_Pos5a_Ptet | addgene full sequence | sequence record 357117 | Addgene NGS Result
CTCGGGTACAAATCACTGTAATGATCTTAATTCCTAATTTTTGTTGACACTCTATCATTGATAGAGTTAT
TTTAGTCCAGAGACCGAAAGTGAAACGTGATTTCATGCGTCATTTTGAACATTTTGTAAATCTTATTTAA
TAATGTGTGCGGCAATTCACATTTAATTTATGAATGTTTTCTTAACATCGCGGCAACTCAAGAAACGGCA
GGTTCGGATCTTAGCTACTAGAGAAAGAGGAGAAATACTAGATGCGTAAAGGCGAAGAACTTTTCACTGG
CGTAGTACCAATTTTAGTGGAGCTGGACGGAGATGTAAATGGTCATAAGTTTTCAGTTCGAGGAGAAGGC
GAAGGAGATGCAACTAACGGTAAGCTGACACTAAAGTTTATCTGTACCACGGGTAAACTGCCGGTCCCAT
GGCCGACACTGGTTACTACACTTACTTATGGTGTACAATGCTTTGCTCGTTATCCTGACCATATGAAGCA
GCACGATTTCTTCAAATCGGCCATGCCTGAAGGATACGTGCAAGAACGTACAATTAGCTTTAAAGATGAC
GGCACCTATAAAACGCGCGCCGAAGTTAAATTCGAGGGTGACACATTGGTTAATCGTATAGAACTTAAGG
GCATTGACTTCAAAGAAGATGGCAACATCCTTGGCCATAAACTGGAATATAATTTTAACTCTCACAATGT
CTACATTACGGCGGATAAACAAAAGAATGGCATTAAAGCGAATTTCAAAATCCGCCACAATGTCGAAGAC
GGCTCGGTTCAACTGGCGGACCATTATCAGCAGAACACCCCAATCGGTGATGGCCCGGTTCTGTTACCTG
ATAATCATTACCTTTCTACTCAAAGCGTTTTATCTAAAGATCCTAACGAGAAGCGTGATCATATGGTTCT
ACTGGAATTTGTTACCGCAGCTGGTATCACGCACGGCATGGATGAGCTGTATAAATAACCAGGCATCAAA
TAAAACGAAAGGCTCAGTCGAAAGACTGGGCCTTTCGTTTTATCTGTTGTTTGTCGGTGAACGCTCTCTA
CTAGAGTCACACTGGCTCACCTTCGGGTGGGCCTTTCTGCGTTTATAGGTCTCAGTTTCAGAGCTATGCT
GGAAACAGCATAGCAAGTTGAAATAAGGCTAGTCCGTTATCAACTTGAAAAAGTGGCACCGAGTCGGTGC
TTTTTTCTCGGTACCAAATTCCAGAAAAGAGGCCTCCCGAAAGGGGGGCCTTTTTTCGTTTTGGTCCACC
CTGCACGATAACACTGAGTAATGAGACGACTCATCGCAACTAGTAGCGGCCGCTGCAGTCCGGCAAAAAA
GGGCAAGGTGTCACCACCCTGCCCTTTTTCTTTAAAACCGAAAAGATTACTTCGCGTTATGCAGGCTTCC
TCGCTCACTGACTCGCTGCGCTCGGTCGTTCGGCTGCGGCGAGCGGTATCAGCTCACTCAAAGGCGGTAA
TACGGTTATCCACAGAATCAGGGGATAACGCAGGAAAGAACATGTGAGCAAAAGGCCAGCAAAAGGCCAG
GAACCGTAAAAAGGCCGCGTTGCTGGCGTTTTTCCATAGGCTCCGCCCCCCTGACGAGCATCACAAAAAT
CGACGCTCAAGTCAGAGGTGGCGAAACCCGACAGGACTATAAAGATACCAGGCGTTTCCCCCTGGAAGCT
CCCTCGTGCGCTCTCCTGTTCCGACCCTGCCGCTTACCGGATACCTGTCCGCCTTTCTCCCTTCGGGAAG
CGTGGCGCTTTCTCATAGCTCACGCTGTAGGTATCTCAGTTCGGTGTAGGTCGTTCGCTCCAAGCTGGGC
TGTGTGCACGAACCCCCCGTTCAGCCCGACCGCTGCGCCTTATCCGGTAACTATCGTCTTGAGTCCAACC
CGGTAAGACACGACTTATCGCCACTGGCAGCAGCCACTGGTAACAGGATTAGCAGAGCGAGGTATGTAGG
CGGTGCTACAGAGTTCTTGAAGTGGTGGCCTAACTACGGCTACACTAGAAGAACAGTATTTGGTATCTGC
GCTCTGCTGAAGCCAGTTACCTTCGGAAAAAGAGTTGGTAGCTCTTGATCCGGCAAACAAACCACCGCTG
GTAGCGGTGGTTTTTTTGTTTGCAAGCAGCAGATTACGCGCAGAAAAAAAGGATCTCAAGAAGATCCTTT
GATCTTTTCTACGGGGTCTGACGCTCAGTGGAACGAAAACTCACGTTAAGGGATTTTGGTCATGAGATTA
TCAAAAAGGATCTTCACCTAGATCCTTTTAAATTAAAAATGAAGTTTTAAATCAATCTAAAGTATATATG
AGTAAACTTGGTCTGACAGCTCGAGTCCCGTCAAGTCAGCGTAATGCTCTGCCAGTGTTACAACCAATTA
ACCAATTCTGATTAGAAAAACTCATCGAGCATCAAATGAAACTGCAATTTATTCATATCAGGATTATCAA
TACCATATTTTTGAAAAAGCCGTTTCTGTAATGAAGGAGAAAACTCACCGAGGCAGTTCCATAGGATGGC
AAGATCCTGGTATCGGTCTGCGATTCCGACTCGTCCAACATCAATACAACCTATTAATTTCCCCTCGTCA
AAAATAAGGTTATCAAGTGAGAAATCACCATGAGTGACGACTGAATCCGGTGAGAATGGCAAAAGCTTAT
GCATTTCTTTCCAGACTTGTTCAACAGGCCAGCCATTACGCTCGTCATCAAAATCACTCGCATCAACCAA
ACCGTTATTCATTCGTGATTGCGCCTGAGCCAGACGAAATACGCGATCGCTGTTAAAAGGACAATTACAA
ACAGGAATCGAATGCAACCGGCGCAGGAACACTGCCAGCGCATCAACAATATTTTCACCTGAATCAGGAT
ATTCTTCTAATACCTGGAATGCTGTTTTCCCGGGGATCGCAGTGGTGAGTAACCATGCATCATCAGGAGT
ACGGATAAAATGCTTGATGGTCGGAAGAGGCATAAATTCCGTCAGCCAGTTTAGTCTGACCATCTCATCT
GTAACATCATTGGCAACGCTACCTTTGCCATGTTTCAGAAACAACTCTGGCGCATCGGGCTTCCCATACA
ATCGATAGATTGTCGCACCTGATTGCCCGACATTATCGCGAGCCCATTTATACCCATATAAATCAGCATC
CATGTTGGAATTTAATCGCGGCCTGGAGCAAGACGTTTCCCGTTGAATATGGCTCATAACACCCCTTGTA
TTACTGTTTATGTAAGCAGACAGTTTTATTGTTCATGATGATATATTTTTATCTTGTGCAATGTAACATC
AGAGATTTTGAGACACAACGTGGCTTTGTTGAATAAATCGAACTTTTGCTGAGTTGAAGGATCAGCTCGA
GTGCCACTTGACGTCTAAGAAACCATTATTATCATGACATTAACCTATAAAAATAGGCGTATCACGAGGC
AGAATTTCAGATAAAAAAAATCCTTAGCTTTCGCTAAGGATGATTTCTGGAATTCGCGGCCGCTTCTAGA
GAGCGATGAGTCGT
Features (pLannotate 1.2.2; 11 found; start..end, strand, type, name):
     49..67      +  protein_bind   tet operator: bacterial operator O1 for the tetR and tetA genes tetracycline repressor TetR
    252..965     +  CDS            Superfolder GFP: Superfolder GFP is a basic (constitutively fluorescent) green fluorescent protein published in 2005, derived from Aequorea victoria. It is reported to be a very rapidly-maturing weak dimer.
    977..1048    +  terminator     rrnB T1 terminator: transcription terminator T1 from the E. coli rrnB gene
   1064..1091    +  terminator     T7Te terminator: phage T7 early transcription terminator
   1123..1190    +  misc_RNA       tracrRNA (fragment): trans-activating CRISPR RNA for the Streptococcus pyogenes CRISPR/Cas9 system
   1299..1318    +  misc_feature   BioBrick suffix: universal suffix for all parts
   1319..1376    +  terminator     his operon terminator: This putative transcriptin terminator from the E. coli his operon has a 2-bp deletion introduced during synthesis. Its efficiency has not been determined.
   1571..2159    -  rep_origin     ori: high-copy-number ColE1/pMB1/pBR322/pUC origin of replication
   2392..3207    -  CDS            KanR: aminoglycoside phosphotransferase; aph(3')-Ia; confers resistance to kanamycin in bacteria or G418 (Geneticin®) in eukaryotes
   3434..3477    -  terminator     bacterial terminator: putative bacterial transcription terminator
   3480..3501    +  misc_feature   BioBrick prefix: BioBrick prefix for parts that do not start with "ATG"
