[The description below was written by a language model from this plasmid's Addgene catalogue record and pLannotate feature annotations shown in this document.]
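Description:
pMC0x_gRNA_Pos5a_Ptet is a small (about 3.5 kb) bacterial CRISPR cloning vector built on a Marburg Collection level-0-type entry backbone carrying an sfGFP placeholder. It serves as the "position 5a" guide RNA vector in the NT-CRISPR system, a method that combines natural transformation with Cas9 counterselection for markerless, scarless genome editing in Vibrio natriegens. It is propagated in E. coli at high copy through a ColE1/pUC-type origin and selected with kanamycin via an aph(3')-Ia resistance gene. BioBrick prefix and suffix sequences and flanking bacterial terminators, including a his operon terminator, frame and insulate the cargo region.

The payload is a tetracycline-regulated gRNA expression unit. A tet operator marks the Ptet promoter, which TetR represses until an inducer is added. Downstream lies a superfolder GFP coding sequence (derived from Aequorea victoria) followed by the rrnB T1 and T7Te terminators, and then a fragment of the Streptococcus pyogenes tracrRNA that corresponds to the gRNA scaffold. The sfGFP cassette is a dropout marker sitting where the spacer belongs. Replacing it with a target-specific spacer joins Ptet to the scaffold, and correct clones can be recognised by loss of green fluorescence. The record does not state which enzymes or cloning sites are used for this exchange.

According to the record, a finished position vector is combined with the recipient plasmid pST_119_LVL2 cam to build NT-CRISPR plasmids carrying multiple gRNAs. The position designation presumably sets this cassette's place in the array alongside other position vectors, allowing several genomic loci to be targeted at once.
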