Addgene plasmid #179337: pMC0x_gRNA_Pos5a_Ptet
Purpose: gRNA Position Vector 5a, used to create multi gRNA NT-CRISPR plasmid with pST_119_LVL2 cam
Depositing lab: Anke Becker. Depositing organization: Philipps-Universitaet Marburg. Publication: NT-CRISPR, combining natural transformation and CRISPR-Cas9 counterselection for markerless and scarless genome editing in Vibrio natriegens. Stukenberg D, Hoff J, Faber A, Becker A. Commun Biol. 2022 Mar 25;5(1):265. doi: 10.1038/s42003-022-03150-0. PubMed 35338236.
Backbone
  Vector backbone: pMC_V*_01_LVL0* Entry sfGFP (Marburg Collection)
  Vector type: CRISPR
Growth in bacteria
  Bacterial resistance: Kanamycin, 50 μg/mL
  Growth temperature: 37°C
  Growth strain: DH5alpha
  Copy number: High Copy
Gene/Insert
  Gene/Insert name: Ptet gRNA with sfGFP dropout
  Species: A. victoria
  Cloning method: Restriction Enzyme; 5′ cloning site unknown (unknown if destroyed)
Terms and licenses: Academic/Nonprofit Terms; Industry Terms: Not Available to Industry
Depositor comments: Please visit https://www.biorxiv.org/content/10.1101/2021.08.02.454823v1 for bioRxiv preprint.
How to cite: pMC0x_gRNA_Pos5a_Ptet was a gift from Anke Becker (Addgene plasmid # 179337 ; http://n2t.net/addgene:179337 ; RRID:Addgene_179337)
